Addgene plasmid #192897: pPB-cT3G-cERP2-CEBPD
Purpose: Barcoded piggybac transposon vector with Dox-inducible expression of CEBPD
Depositing lab: George Church. Depositing organization: Harvard Medical School. Publication: Directed differentiation of human iPSCs to functional ovarian granulosa-like cells via transcription factor overexpression. Pierson Smela MD, Kramme CC, Fortuna PRJ, Adams JL, Su R, Dong E, Kobayashi M, Brixi G, Kavirayuni VS, Tysinger E, Kohman RE, Shioda T, Chatterjee P, Church GM. Elife. 2023 Feb 21;12:e83291. doi: 10.7554/eLife.83291. PubMed 36803359.
Backbone
  Vector backbone: PB-CT3G-CERP2-MG
  Backbone manufacturer: George Church (Addgene plasmid # 175503)
  Backbone size w/o insert (bp): 6509
  Vector type: Mammalian Expression
  Selectable markers: Puromycin
Growth in bacteria
  Bacterial resistance: Ampicillin, 100 μg/mL
  Growth temperature: 37°C
  Growth strain: DH5alpha
  Copy number: High Copy
Gene/Insert
  Gene/Insert name: CEBPD
  Species: H. sapiens (human)
  Insert size (bp): 821
  Entrez Gene: CEBPD (a.k.a. C/EBP-delta, CELF, CRP3, NF-IL6-beta)
  Promoter: TET3G-miniCMV
  Cloning method: Gateway Cloning
Terms and licenses: Academic/Nonprofit Terms; Industry Terms: Not Available to Industry
Depositor comments: Also expresses rTTA and puromycin acetyltransferase
How to cite: pPB-cT3G-cERP2-CEBPD was a gift from George Church (Addgene plasmid # 192897 ; http://n2t.net/addgene:192897 ; RRID:Addgene_192897)
