[The description below was written by a language model from this plasmid's Addgene catalogue record and pLannotate feature annotations shown in this document.]
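Description:
pPB-cT3G-cERP2-CEBPD is a mammalian expression plasmid built as a piggyBac transposon vector for doxycycline-inducible expression of the human transcription factor CEBPD (C/EBP-delta). It derives from the PB-CT3G-CERP2-MG backbone, and the CEBPD coding sequence was introduced by Gateway cloning, so the insert is flanked by attB1 and attB2 sites. In bacteria the plasmid is maintained at high copy through a ColE1/pUC-type origin and selected with ampicillin via the β-lactamase gene. The piggyBac terminal repeats themselves are not picked up in the automated feature table, and the barcode mentioned in the catalogue purpose is likewise not annotated. Several short fragment hits (lacZα, lacI, rop, bom, SNR52 promoter, gRNA scaffold, a partial HA tag) look like backbone remnants or incidental matches rather than functional parts.

The payload consists of two divergently oriented units. CEBPD sits downstream of a third-generation Tet-responsive promoter (tet operator repeats joined to a minimal CMV promoter) and is terminated by an SV40 polyadenylation signal. On the opposite strand, a CMV enhancer fused to the EF-1α core promoter constitutively drives a reverse tetracycline transactivator followed by the puromycin N-acetyltransferase gene and a second SV40 poly(A). The record does not state how the two coding sequences are linked. The transactivator binds the Tet-responsive promoter only when doxycycline is present, switching on CEBPD, while puromycin resistance allows selection of cells carrying the cassette. Because the vector supplies both activator and responder, genomic integration by a separately supplied piggyBac transposase yields stable, inducible lines. The associated work used such constructs for transcription factor overexpression to direct differentiation of human iPSCs toward ovarian granulosa-like cells.
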