Features (pLannotate 1.2.2; 28 found; start..end, strand, type, name):
      6..24      +  protein_bind   tet operator: tetO; bacterial operator O2 for the tetR and tetA genes tetracycline repressor TetR
    253..294     +  promoter       tight TRE promoter (fragment): Tet-responsive promoter PTight, consisting of seven tet operator sequences followed by the minimal CMV promoter
    357..381     +  protein_bind   attB1: mutant version of attB; recombination site for the Gateway® BP reaction BP Clonase™
    387..1193    +  CDS            CEBPD: CEBPD_HUMAN - Experimental evidence at protein level: Swiss-Prot protein existence level 1. Transcription activator that recognizes two different DNA motifs: the CCAAT homology common to many promoters and the enhanced core homology common to many enhancers (PubMed:16397300). Important transcription factor regulating the expression of genes involved in immune and inflammatory responses (PubMed:1741402, PubMed:16397300). Transcriptional activator that enhances IL6 transcription alone and as heterodimer with CEBPB (PubMed:1741402). From Homo sapiens (Human).
   1201..1225    -  protein_bind   attB2: mutant version of attB; recombination site for the Gateway® BP reaction BP Clonase™
   1227..1255    +  CDS            3xHA (fragment): three tandem HA epitope tags
   1293..1315    +  promoter       SNR52 promoter (fragment): promoter for the S. cerevisiae small nucleolar RNA gene SNR52
   1336..1359    +  misc_RNA       gRNA scaffold (fragment): guide RNA scaffold for the Streptococcus pyogenes CRISPR/Cas9 system
   1420..1554    -  polyA_signal   SV40 poly(A) signal: SV40 polyadenylation signal
   1867..2024    +  CDS            lacZα (fragment): LacZα fragment of β-galactosidase; lacZ fragment
   2030..2129    -  misc_feature   bom (fragment): basis of mobility region from pBR322
   2233..2268    -  CDS            rop (fragment): Rop protein, which maintains plasmids at low copy number; rop
   2364..2468    +  promoter       AmpR promoter: bla
   2469..3329    +  CDS            AmpR: β-lactamase; bla; confers resistance to ampicillin, carbenicillin, and related antibiotics
   3500..4088    +  rep_origin     ori: high-copy-number ColE1/pMB1/pBR322/pUC origin of replication
   4271..4363    +  CDS            lacI (fragment): lac repressor; lacI; The lac repressor binds to the lac operator to inhibit transcription in E. coli. This inhibition can be relieved by adding lactose or isopropyl-β-D-thiogalactopyranoside (IPTG).
   4369..4452    +  CDS            lacI (fragment): lac repressor; lacI; The lac repressor binds to the lac operator to inhibit transcription in E. coli. This inhibition can be relieved by adding lactose or isopropyl-β-D-thiogalactopyranoside (IPTG).
   4465..4486    +  protein_bind   CAP binding site: CAP binding activates transcription in the presence of cAMP. E. coli catabolite activator protein
   4501..4531    +  promoter       lac promoter: promoter for the E. coli lac operon
   4539..4555    +  protein_bind   lac operator: The lac repressor binds to the lac operator to inhibit transcription in E. coli. This inhibition can be relieved by adding lactose or isopropyl-β-D-thiogalactopyranoside (IPTG). lac repressor encoded by lacI
   4843..4924    -  polyA_signal   SV40 poly(A) signal: SV40 polyadenylation signal
   4947..5030    -  CDS            large T antigen (fragment): large T antigen from SV40 (simian virus 40)
   5044..5640    -  CDS            pac: PUAC_STRAD - Protein predicted: Swiss-Prot protein existence level 4. Detoxification of puromycin. From Streptomyces alboniger.
   5713..5823    -  CDS            VP48: 3 tandem repeats of the minimal activation domain of herpes simplex virus VP16 (Cheng et al., 2013)
   5753..6450    -  CDS            rtTA3 (fragment): reverse tetracycline transactivator 3 activates expression from Tet-responsive promoters in the presence of doxycycline
   6503..6714    -  promoter       EF-1α core promoter: core promoter for human elongation factor EF-1α
   6715..7094    -  enhancer       CMV enhancer: human cytomegalovirus immediate early enhancer
   7295..246     +  promoter       TRE3GV promoter (fragment) (across the origin): 3rd-generation Tet-responsive promoter that can be activated by binding of Tet-On® 3G, optimized for retroviral and lentiviral vectors
>Addgene plasmid #192897 | pPB-cT3G-cERP2-CEBPD | addgene full sequence | sequence record 376980 | Addgene NGS Result
TTTACTCCCTATCAGTGATAGAGAACGTATGAAGAGTTTACTCCCTATCAGTGATAGAGAACGTATGCAG
ACTTTACTCCCTATCAGTGATAGAGAACGTATAAGGAGTTTACTCCCTATCAGTGATAGAGAACGTATGA
CCAGTTTACTCCCTATCAGTGATAGAGAACGTATCTACAGTTTACTCCCTATCAGTGATAGAGAACGTAT
ATCCAGTTTACTCCCTATCAGTGATAGAGAACGTATAAGCTTGCCTATATAAGCAGAGCTCGTTTAGTGA
ACCGTCAGATCGCCTGGAGACGCCATCCACGCTGTTTTGACCTCCATAGAAGACACCGGGACCGATCCAG
CCTACCACAAGTTTGTACAAAAAAGCAGGCTCCACCATGAGCGCCGCGCTCTTCAGCCTGGACGGCCCGG
CGCGCGGCGCGCCCTGGCCTGCGGAGCCTGCGCCCTTCTACGAACCGGGCCGGGCGGGCAAGCCGGGCCG
CGGGGCCGAGCCAGGGGCCCTAGGCGAGCCAGGCGCCGCCGCCCCCGCCATGTACGACGACGAGAGCGCC
ATCGACTTCAGCGCCTACATCGACTCCATGGCCGCCGTGCCCACCCTGGAGCTGTGCCACGACGAGCTCT
TCGCCGACCTCTTCAACAGCAATCACAAGGCGGGCGGCGCGGGGCCCCTGGAGCTTCTTCCCGGCGGCCC
CGCGCGCCCCTTGGGCCCGGGCCCTGCCGCTCCCCGCCTGCTCAAGCGCGAGCCCGACTGGGGCGACGGC
GACGCGCCCGGCTCGCTGTTGCCCGCGCAGGTGGCCGCGTGCGCACAGACCGTGGTGAGCTTGGCGGCCG
CAGGGCAGCCCACCCCGCCCACGTCGCCGGAGCCGCCGCGCAGCAGCCCCAGGCAGACCCCCGCGCCCGG
CCCCGCCCGGGAGAAGAGCGCCGGCAAGAGGGGCCCGGACCGCGGCAGCCCCGAGTACCGGCAGCGGCGC
GAGCGCAACAACATCGCCGTGCGCAAGAGCCGCGACAAGGCCAAGCGGCGCAACCAGGAGATGCAGCAGA
AGTTGGTGGAGCTGTCGGCTGAGAACGAGAAGCTGCACCAGCGCGTGGAGCAGCTCACGCGGGACCTGGC
CGGCCTCCGGCAGTTCTTCAAGCAGCTGCCCAGCCCGCCCTTCCTGCCGGCCGCCGGGACAGCAGACTGC
CGGTGAATCCACCCAGCTTTCTTGTACAAAGTGGTATACCCATACGATGTTCCAGATTACGCTTAGTAAT
GAGAAATACTCAGAAGATGTCACTCACCATAGTCCGCAGTGAAAGATAAATGATCTGCATTTCCTTTCCC
TGTTTGTTTTAGAGCTAGAAATAGCAAGTAGGCCACTGAGCAAGAACTATGAATGAGATCTTTAGACATA
TTGCGGCCGCTTTCTCCGCGATCCAGACATGATAAGATACATTGATGAGTTTGGACAAACCAAAACTAGA
ATGCAGTGAAAAAAATGCCTTATTTGTGAAATTTGTGATGCTATTGCCTTATTTGTAACCATTATAAGCT
GCAATAAACAAGTTATCTATAACAAGAAAATATATATATAATAAGTTATCACGTAAGTAGAACATGAAAT
AACAATATAATTATCGTATGAGTTAAATCTTAAAAGTCACGTAAAAGATAATCATGCGTCATTTTGACTC
ACGCGGTCGTTATAGTTCAAAATCAGTGACACTTACCGCATTGACAAGCACGCCTCACGGGAGCTCCAAG
CGGCGACTGAGATGTCCTAAATGCACAGCGACGGATTCGCGCTATTTAGAAAGAGAGAGCAATATTTCAA
GAATGCATGCGTCAATTTTACGCAGACTATCTTTCTAGGGTTAAGAATTCACTGGCCGTCGTTTTACAAC
GTCGTGACTGGGAAAACCCTGGCGTTACCCAACTTAATCGCCTTGCAGCACATCCCCCTTTCGCCAGCTG
GCGTAATAGCGAAGAGGCCCGCACCGATCGCCCTTCCCAACAGTTGCGCAGCCTGAATGGCGAATGGCGC
CTGATGCGGTATTTTCTCCTTACGCATCTGTGCGGTATTTCACACCGCATATGGTGCACTCTCAGTACAA
TCTGCTCTGATGCCGCATAGTTAAGCCAGCCCCGACACCCGCCAACACCCGCTGACGCGCCCTGACGGGC
TTGTCTGCTCCCGGCATCCGCTTACAGACAAGCTGTGACCATGTCTCCGGGAGCTGCATGTGTCAGAGGT
TTTCACCGTCATCACCGAAACACGCGAGTTCGAAAGGGCCTCGTGATACGCCTATTTTTATAGGTTAATG
TCATGATAATAATGGTTTCTTAGACGTCAGGTGGCACTTTTCGGGGAAATGTGCGCGGAACCCCTATTTG
TTTATTTTTCTAAATACATTCAAATATGTATCCGCTCATGAGACAATAACCCTGATAAATGCTTCAATAA
TATTGAAAAAGGAAGAGTATGAGTATTCAACATTTCCGTGTCGCCCTTATTCCCTTTTTTGCGGCATTTT
GCCTTCCTGTTTTTGCTCACCCAGAAACGCTGGTGAAAGTAAAAGATGCTGAAGATCAGTTGGGTGCACG
AGTGGGTTACATCGAACTGGATCTCAACAGCGGTAAGATCCTTGAGAGTTTTCGCCCCGAAGAACGTTTT
CCAATGATGAGCACTTTTAAAGTTCTGCTATGTGGCGCGGTATTATCCCGTATTGACGCCGGGCAAGAGC
AACTCGGTCGCCGCATACACTATTCTCAGAATGACTTGGTTGAGTACTCACCAGTCACAGAAAAGCATCT
TACGGATGGCATGACAGTAAGAGAATTATGCAGTGCTGCCATAACCATGAGTGATAACACTGCGGCCAAC
TTACTTCTGACAACGATCGGAGGACCGAAGGAGCTAACCGCTTTTTTGCACAACATGGGGGATCATGTAA
CTCGCCTTGATCGTTGGGAACCGGAGCTGAATGAAGCCATACCAAACGACGAGCGTGACACCACGATGCC
TGTAGCAATGGCAACAACGTTGCGCAAACTATTAACTGGCGAACTACTTACTCTAGCTTCCCGGCAACAA
TTAATAGACTGGATGGAGGCGGATAAAGTTGCAGGACCACTTCTGCGCTCGGCCCTTCCGGCTGGCTGGT
TTATTGCTGATAAATCTGGAGCCGGTGAGCGTGGTTCACGCGGTATCATTGCAGCACTGGGGCCAGATGG
TAAGCCCTCCCGTATCGTAGTTATCTACACGACGGGGAGTCAGGCAACTATGGATGAACGAAATAGACAG
ATCGCTGAGATAGGTGCCTCACTGATTAAGCATTGGTAACTGTCAGACCAAGTTTACTCATATATACTTT
AGATTGATTTAAAACTTCATTTTTAATTTAAAAGGATCTAGGTGAAGATCCTTTTTGATAATCTCATGAC
CAAAATCCCTTAACGTGAGTTTTCGTTCCACTGAGCGTCAGACCCCGTAGAAAAGATCAAAGGATCTTCT
TGAGATCCTTTTTTTCTGCGCGTAATCTGCTGCTTGCAAACAAAAAAACCACCGCTACCAGCGGTGGTTT
GTTTGCCGGATCAAGAGCTACCAACTCTTTTTCCGAAGGTAACTGGCTTCAGCAGAGCGCAGATACCAAA
TACTGTTCTTCTAGTGTAGCCGTAGTTAGGCCACCACTTCAAGAACTCTGTAGCACCGCCTACATACCTC
GCTCTGCTAATCCTGTTACCAGTGGCTGCTGCCAGTGGCGATAAGTCGTGTCTTACCGGGTTGGACTCAA
GACGATAGTTACCGGATAAGGCGCAGCGGTCGGGCTGAACGGGGGGTTCGTGCACACAGCCCAGCTTGGA
GCGAACGACCTACACCGAACTGAGATACCTACAGCGTGAGCTATGAGAAAGCGCCACGCTTCCCGAAGGG
AGAAAGGCGGACAGGTATCCGGTAAGCGGCAGGGTCGGAACAGGAGAGCGCACGAGGGAGCTTCCAGGGG
GAAACGCCTGGTATCTTTATAGTCCTGTCGGGTTTCGCCACCTCTGACTTGAGCGTCGATTTTTGTGATG
CTCGTCAGGGGGGCGGAGCCTATGGAAAAACGCCAGCAACGCGGCCTTTTTACGGTTCCTGGCCTTTTGC
TGGCCTTTTGCTCACATGTTCTTTCCTGCGTTATCCCCTGATTCTGTGGATAACCGTATTACCGCCTTTG
AGTGAGCTGATACCGCTCGCCGCAGCCGAACGACCGAGCGCAGCGAGTCAGTGAGCGAGGAAGCGGATGA
GCGCCCAATACGCAAACCGCCTCTCACCGCGCGTTGGCCGATTCATTAATGCAGCTGGCACGACAGGTTT
CCCGACTGGAAAGCGGGCAGTGAGCGCAACGCAAACCGCCTCTCCCCGCGCGTTGGCCGATTCATTAATG
CAGCTGGCACGACAGGTTTCCCGACTGGAAAGCGGGCAGTGAGCGCAACGCAATTAATGTGAGTTAGCTC
ACTCATTAGGCACCCCAGGCTTTACACTTTATGCTTCCGGCTCGTATGTTGTGTGGAATTGTGAGCGGAT
AACAATTTCACACAGGAAACAGCTATGACCATGATTACGCCAAGGTCGACTTAACCCTAGAAAGATAATC
ATATTGTGACGTACGTTAAAGATAATCATGCGTAAAATTGACGCATGTGTTTTATCGGTCTGTATATCGA
GGTTTATTTATTAATTTGAATAGATATTAAGTTTTATTATATTTACACTTACATACTAATAATAAATTCA
ACAAACAATTTATTTATGTTTATTTATTTATTAAAAAAAAACAAAAACTCAAAATTTCTTCTATAAAGTA
ACAAAACTTTTAGCAGTGAAAAAAATGCTTTATTTGTGAAATTTGTGATGCTATTGCTTTATTTGTAACC
ATTATAAGCTGCAATAAACAAGTTAACAACAACAATTGCATTCATTTTATGTTTCAGGTTCAGGGGGAGG
TGTGGGAGGTTTTTTAAAGCAAGTAAAACCTCTACAAATGTGGTATGGCTGATTATGATCCTCTGGAGAT
TCATGCGCCAGGTTTTCTGGTCATGCACCACGTTCGTGGGCCCTCAGGAACCTCCACGTCAGCGGTAACT
GTGAAGCCCAGTCGCTCGTAAAAAGGAAGATTCCGGGGAGCACTGGTTTCGAGGAACGCCGGCACGCCAG
CCCGTTCCGCGGCCTCAACACCAGGAAGAACGACAGCGCTTCCCAAACCTTTACCTTGGTGATCTGGGCT
GACACCGACAGTGGCAAGAAACCACGCAGGCTCCTTTGGTCTATGAGGAGCCAGCAAGCCCTCCATTTGC
TGTTGTGCCGCCAACCTACTCCCTGACAGCTCGGCCATCCGCGGACCTATTTCCGCGAACACTGCGCCGG
CTTCGACGCTTTCCGGAGTAGTCCAGACCGCAACTGCGGCACCATCGTCCGCAACCCAAACTTTACCAAT
GTCCAGACCCACGCGCGTAAGAAACAGCTCTTGCAACTCAGTTACCCTCTCTATGTGTCTGTCCGGATCT
ACGGTATGGCGGGTCGCTGGATAATCTGCAAATGCTGCGGCAAGTGTTCGGACAGCCCGTGGTACATCGT
CACGGGTAGCGAGCCTAACAGTGGGCTTATATTCCGTCATGGGGCCGGGGTTCTCCTCCACGTCGCCGGC
CTGCTTCAGCAGGCTGAAGTTGGTGGCGCCGCTGCCCCCGGGGAGCATGTCAAGGTCAAAATCGTCAAGA
GCGTCAGCAGGCAGCATATCAAGGTCAAAGTCGTCAAGGGCATCGGCTGGGAGCATGTCTAAGTCAAAAT
CGTCAAGGGCGTCGGTCGGCCCGCCGCTTTCGCACTTTAGCTGTTTCTCCAGGCCACATATGATTAGTTC
CAGGCCGAAAAGGAAGGCAGGTTCGGCTCCCTGCCGGTCGAACAGCTCAATTGCTTGTTTCAGAAGTGGG
GGCATAGAATCGGTGGTAGGTGTCTCTCTTTCCTCTTTTGCTACTTGATGCTCCTGTTCCTCCAATACGC
AGCCCAGTGTAAAGTGGCCCACGGCGGACAGAGCGTACAGTGCGTTCTCCAGGGAGAAGCCTTGCTGACA
CAGGAACGCGAGCTGATTTTCCAGGGTTTCGTACTGTTTCTCTGTTGGGCGGGTGCCGAGATGCACTTTA
GCCCCGTCACGATGTGAGAGGAGAGCACAGCGGTATGACTTGGCGTTGTTCCGCAGAAAGTCTTGCCATG
ACTCGCCTTCCAGGGGGCAGGAGTGGGTATGATGCCTGTCCAGCATCTCGATTGGCAGGGCATCGAGCAG
GGCCCGCTTGTTCTTCACGTGCCAGTACAGGGTAGGCTGCTCAACTCCCAGCTTTTGAGCGAGTTTCCTT
GTCGTCAGGCCTTCGATACCGACTCCATTGAGTAATTCCAGAGCAGAGTTTATGACTTTGCTCTTGTCCA
GTCTAGACATCTTATCGTCATCGTCTTTGTAATCCATGGTGGCGGATCCCGCGTCACGACACCTGTGTTC
TGGCGGCAAACCCGTTGCGAAAAAGAACGTTCACGGCGACTACTGCACTTATATACGGTTCTCCCCCACC
CTCGGGAAAAAGGCGGAGCCAGTACACGACATCACTTTCCCAGTTTACCCCGCGCCACCTTCTCTAGGCA
CCGGTTCAATTGCCGACCCCTCCCCCCAACTTCTCGGGCACTGTGGGCCATGTGCGCTCTGCCCCATGGT
AATAGCCATGACTAATACGTAGATGTACTGCCAAGTAGGAAAGTGCCATAAGGTCATGTACTGGGCATAA
TGCCAGGCGGGCCATTTACCGTCATTGACGTCAATAGGGGGCGTACTTGGCATATGATACACTTGATGTA
CTGCCAAGTGGGCAGTTTACCGTAAATACTCCACCCATTGACGTCAATGGAAAGTGCCTATTGGCGTTAC
TATGGGAACATACGTCATTATTGACGTCAATGGGCGGGGGTCGTTGGGCGGTCAGCCAGGCGGGCCATTT
ACCGTAAGTTATGTAACGCGGAACTCCATATATGGGCTATGAACTAATGACCCCGTAATTGATTACTATT
AATAACTAGTCAATAATCAATGTCATAAGCTCTAATCGCATAATCGAGCTAAGAGCGATTAATATGCTTA
GCTAGCTTAGCTAAGCTAGATTTCTCTATTCTCCCACAATATATAGCAGCTATTAGCTTAGCAGTCCGAA
TACGATCGTCCACGATCCATAAGCGTAACACATTTGAGTAGCGACTGACGGGCACCGGAGCCACTCGAGT
GGAATTATCACCTCGAG
